>Addgene plasmid #101324 | pALPS gag | depositor full sequence | sequence record 191104 | pALPS gag sequence 8122 bps
GTCGACGGATCGGGAGATCTCCCGATCCCCTATGGTGCACTCTCAGTACAATCTGCTCTGATGCCGCATA
GTTAAGCCAGTATCTGCTCCCTGCTTGTGTGTTGGAGGTCGCTGAGTAGTGCGCGAGCAAAATTTAAGCT
ACAACAAGGCAAGGCTTGACCGACAATTGCATGAAGAATCTGCTTAGGGTTAGGCGTTTTGCGCTGCTTC
GCGATGTACGGGCCAGATATACGCGCTGTGGAATGTGTGTCAGTTAGGGTGTGGAAAGTCCCCAGGCTCC
CCAGCAGGCAGAAGTATGCAAAGCATGCATCTCAATTAGTCAGCAACCAGGTGTGGAAAGTCCCCAGGCT
CCCCAGCAGGCAGAAGTATGCAAAGCATGCATCTCAATTAGTCAGCAACCATAGTCCCGCCCCTAACTCC
GCCCATCCCGCCCCTAACTCCGCCCAGTTCCGCCCATTCTCCGCCCCATGGCTGACTAATTTTTTTTATT
TATGCAGAGGCCGAGGCCGCCTCTGCCTCTGAGCTATTCCAGAAGTAGTGAGGAGGCTTTTTTGGAGGCC
TAGGCTTTTGCAAAAAGCTTTGACATTGATTATTGACTAGTTATTAATAGTAATCAATTACGGGGTCATT
AGTTCATAGCCCATATATGGAGTTCCGCGTTACATAACTTACGGTAAATGGCCCGCCTGGCTGACCGCCC
AACGACCCCCGCCCATTGACGTCAATAATGACGTATGTTCCCATAGTAACGCCAATAGGGACTTTCCATT
GACGTCAATGGGTGGAGTATTTACGGTAAACTGCCCACTTGGCAGTACATCAAGTGTATCATATGCCAAG
TACGCCCCCTATTGACGTCAATGACGGTAAATGGCCCGCCTGGCATTATGCCCAGTACATGACCTTATGG
GACTTTCCTACTTGGCAGTACATCTACGTATTAGTCATCGCTATTACCATGGTGATGCGGTTTTGGCAGT
ACATCAATGGGCGTGGATAGCGGTTTGACTCACGGGGATTTCCAAGTCTCCACCCCATTGACGTCAATGG
GAGTTTGTTTTGGCACCAAAATCAACGGGACTTTCCAAAATGTCGTAACAACTCCGCCCCATTGACGCAA
ATGGGCGGTAGGCGTGTACGGTGGGAGGTCTATATAAGCAGCGCGTTTTGCCTGTACTGGGTCTCTCTGG
TTAGACCAGATCTGAGCCTGGGAGCTCTCTGGCTAACTAGGGAACCCACTGCTTAAGCCTCAATAAAGCT
TGCCTTGAGTGCTTCAAGTAGTGTGTGCCCGTCTGTTGTGTGACTCTGGTAACTAGAGATCCCTCAGACC
CTTTTAGTCAGTGTGGAAAATCTCTAGCAGTGGCGCCCGAACAGGGACTTGAAAGCGAAAGGGAAACCAG
AGGAGCTCTCTCGACGCAGGACTCGGCTTGCTGAAGCGCGCACGGCAAGAGGCGAGGGGCGGCGACTGGT
GAGTACGCCAAAAATTTTGACTAGCGGAGGCTAGAAGGAGAGAGATGGGTGCGAGAGCGTCAGTATTAAG
CGGGGGAGAATTAGATCGCGATGGGAAAAAATTCGGTTAAGGCCAGGGGGAAAGAAAAAATATAAATTAA
AACATATAGTATGGGCAAGCAGGGAGCTAGAACGATTCGCAGTTAATCCTGGCCTGTTAGAAACATCAGA
AGGCTGTAGACAAATACTGGGACAGCTACAACCATCCCTTCAGACAGGATCAGAAGAACTTAGATCATTA
TATAATACAGTAGCAACCCTCTATTGTGTGCATCAAAGGATAGAGATAAAAGACACCAAGGAAGCTTTAG
ACAAGATAGAGGAAGAGCAAAACAAAAGTAAGACCACCGCACAGCAAGCGGCCGGCCGCTGATCTTCAGA
CCTGGAGGAGGAGATATGAGGGACAATTGGAGAAGTGAATTATATAAATATAAAGTAGTAAAAATTGAAC
CATTAGGAGTAGCACCCACCAAGGCAAAGAGAAGAGTGGTGCAGAGAGAAAAAAGAGCAGTGGGAATAGG
AGCTTTGTTCCTTGGGTTCTTGGGAGCAGCAGGAAGCACTATGGGCGCAGCGTCAATGACGCTGACGGTA
CAGGCCAGACAATTATTGTCTGGTATAGTGCAGCAGCAGAACAATTTGCTGAGGGCTATTGAGGCGCAAC
AGCATCTGTTGCAACTCACAGTCTGGGGCATCAAGCAGCTCCAGGCAAGAATCCTGGCTGTGGAAAGATA
CCTAAAGGATCAACAGCTCCTGGGGATTTGGGGTTGCTCTGGAAAACTCATTTGCACCACTGCTGTGCCT
TGGAATGCTAGTTGGAGTAATAAATCTCTGGAACAGATTTGGAATCACACGACCTGGATGGAGTGGGACA
GAGAAATTAACAATTACACAAGCTTAATACACTCCTTAATTGAAGAATCGCAAAACCAGCAAGAAAAGAA
TGAACAAGAATTATTGGAATTAGATAAATGGGCAAGTTTGTGGAATTGGTTTAACATAACAAATTGGCTG
TGGTATATAAAATTATTCATAATGATAGTAGGAGGCTTGGTAGGTTTAAGAATAGTTTTTGCTGTACTTT
CTATAGTGAATAGAGTTAGGCAGGGATATTCACCATTATCGTTTCAGACCCACCTCCCAACCCCGAGGGG
ACCCGACAGGCCCGAAGGAATAGAAGAAGAAGGTGGAGAGAGAGACAGAGACAGATCCATTCGATTAGTG
AACGGATCGGCACTGCGTGCGCCAATTCTGCAGACAAATGGCAGTATTCATCCACAATTTTAAAAGAAAA
GGGGGGATTGGGGGGTACAGTGCAGGGGAAAGAATAGTAGACATAATAGCAACAGACATACAAACTAAAG
AATTACAAAAACAAATTACAAAAATTCAAAATTTTCGGGTTTATTACAGGGACAGCAGAGATCCAGTTTG
GTTAATTAACTGCAGCCCCGATAAAATAAAAGATTTTATTTAGTCTCCAGAAAAAGGGGGGAATGAAAGA
CCCCACCTGTAGGTTTGGCAAGCTAGCTGCAGTAACGCCATTTTGCAAGGCATGGAAAAATACCAAACCA
AGAATAGAGAAGTTCAGATCAAGGGCGGGTACATGAAAATAGCTAACGTTGGGCCAAACAGGATATCTGC
GGTGAGCAGTTTCGGCCCCGGCCCGGGGCCAAGAACAGATGGTCACCGCAGTTTCGGCCCCGGCCCGAGG
CCAAGAACAGATGGTCCCCAGATATGGCCCAACCCTCAGCAGTTTCTTAAGACCCATCAGATGTTTCCAG
GCTCCCCCAAGGACCTGAAATGACCCTGCGCCTTATTTGAATTAACCAATCAGCCTGCTTCTCGCTTCTG
TTCGCGCGCTTCTGCTTCCCGAGCTCTATAAAAGAGCTCACAACCCCTCACTCGGCGCGCCAGTCCTCCG
ACAGACTGAGTCGCCCGGGGGTCTAGAGCCGCCATGGGGGCAAGGGCAAGCGTGCTGAGCGGGGGGGAGC
TGGACAAATGGGAGAAAATCCGGCTGAGACCTGGAGGCAAGAAACAGTATAAACTGAAGCACATCGTGTG
GGCTAGCAGAGAACTGGAGAGGTTCGCAGTCAACCCCGGCCTGCTGGAAACATCCGAGGGATGCCGACAG
ATTCTGGGGCAGCTGCAGCCTTCCCTGCAGACTGGATCCGAGGAACTGCGCAGTCTGTACAACACAATCG
CCGTGCTGTATTGCGTGCATCAGCGGATTGACGTGAAAGATACCAAGGAGGCTCTGGACAAAATCGAGGA
AGAGCAGAATAAGTCCAAGAAAAAGGCACAGCAGGCGGCCGCAGATACAGGGAACAATAGCCAGGTGTCC
CAGAACTAC
[693 nt withheld, positions 3860-4552]
GCTGAGGCAATGAGCCAGGTCACCAATCCAGCCACAATCATGATTCAGAAGGGCAACTTCCGGAACCAGC
GCAAAACCGTGAAGTGCTTTAACTGTGGCAAAGAGGGGCATATCGCAAAGAATTGCAGGGCCCCTCGGAA
AAAGGGATGCTGGAAATGTGGAAAGGAAGGCCACCAGATGAAGGACTGTACTGAGAGACAGGCTAACTTC
CTGGGCAAAATTTGGCCCTCCCATAAGGGGAGACCCGGGAATTTTCTGCAGAGCCGGCCTGAGCCAACCG
CACCACCCGAAGAGAGTTTCAGGTTTGGCGAAGAGACTACCACACCATCACAGAAACAGGAACCCATCGA
CAAGGAGCTGTATCCTCTGGCAAGTCTGCGAAGCCTGTTTGGAAGCGACCCCTCATCTCAGTAAGAATTC
ACGCGTATCGATACCGGTGGCCCCTGGGGCCGCGATCGCTAATCAACCTCTGGATTACAAAATTTGTGAA
AGATTGACTGGTATTCTTAACTATGTTGCTCCTTTTACGCTATGTGGATACGCTGCTTTAATGCCTTTGT
ATCATGCTATTGCTTCCCGTATGGCTTTCATTTTCTCCTCCTTGTATAAATCCTGGTTGCTGTCTCTTTA
TGAGGAGTTGTGGCCCGTTGTCAGGCAACGTGGCGTGGTGTGCACTGTGTTTGCTGACGCAACCCCCACT
GGTTGGGGCATTGCCACCACCTGTCAGCTCCTTTCCGGGACTTTCGCTTTCCCCCTCCCTATTGCCACGG
CGGAACTCATCGCCGCCTGCCTTGCCCGCTGCTGGACAGGGGCTCGGCTGTTGGGCACTGACAATTCCGT
GGTGTTGTCGGGGAAGCTGACGTCCTTTCCATGGCTGCTCGCCTGTGTTGCCACCTGGATTCTGCGCGGG
ACGTCCTTCTGCTACGTCCCTTCGGCCCTCAATCCAGCGGACCTTCCTTCCCGCGGCCTGCTGCCGGCTC
TGCGGCCTCTTCCGCGTCTTCGCCTTCGCCCTCAGACGAGTCGGATCTCCCTTTGGGCCGCCTCCCCGCT
TAATCGCGTCGAGACCTAGAAAAACATGGAGCAATCACAAGTAGCAATACAGCAGCTACCAATGCTGATT
GTGCCTGGCTAGAAGCACAAGAGGAGGAGGAGGTGGGTTTTCCAGTCACACCTCAGGTACCTTTAAGACC
AATGACTTACAAGGCAGCTGTAGATCTTAGCCACTTTTTAAAAGAAAAGGGGGGACTGGAAGGGCTAATT
CACTCCCAACGAAGACAAGATATCCTTGATCTGTGGATCTACCACACACAAGGCTACTTCCCTGATTGGC
AGAACTACACACCAGGGCCAGGGATCAGATATCCACTGACCTTTGGATGGTGCTACAAGCTAGTACCAGT
TGAGCAAGAGAAGGTAGAAGAAGCCAATGAAGGAGAGAACACCCGCTTGTTACACCCTGTGAGCCTGCAT
GGGATGGATGACCCGGAGAGAGAAGTATTAGAGTGGAGGTTTGACAGCCGCCTAGCATTTCATCACATGG
CCCGAGAGCTGCATCCGGACTGTACTGGGTCTCTCTGGTTAGACCAGATCTGAGCCTGGGAGCTCTCTGG
CTAACTAGGGAACCCACTGCTTAAGCCTCAATAAAGCTTGCCTTGAGTGCTTCAAGTAGTGTGTGCCCGT
CTGTTGTGTGACTCTGGTAACTAGAGATCCCTCAGACCCTTTTAGTCAGTGTGGAAAATCTCTAGCAGGG
CCCGTTTCATGTGAGCAAAAGGCCAGCAAAAGGCCAGGAACCGTAAAAAGGCCGCGTTGCTGGCGTTTTT
CCATAGGCTCCGCCCCCCTGACGAGCATCACAAAAATCGACGCTCAAGTCAGAGGTGGCGAAACCCGACA
GGACTATAAAGATACCAGGCGTTTCCCCCTGGAAGCTCCCTCGTGCGCTCTCCTGTTCCGACCCTGCCGC
TTACCGGATACCTGTCCGCCTTTCTCCCTTCGGGAAGCGTGGCGCTTTCTCATAGCTCACGCTGTAGGTA
TCTCAGTTCGGTGTAGGTCGTTCGCTCCAAGCTGGGCTGTGTGCACGAACCCCCCGTTCAGCCCGACCGC
TGCGCCTTATCCGGTAACTATCGTCTTGAGTCCAACCCGGTAAGACACGACTTATCGCCACTGGCAGCAG
CCACTGGTAACAGGATTAGCAGAGCGAGGTATGTAGGCGGTGCTACAGAGTTCTTGAAGTGGTGGCCTAA
CTACGGCTACACTAGAAGAACAGTATTTGGTATCTGCGCTCTGCTGAAGCCAGTTACCTTCGGAAAAAGA
GTTGGTAGCTCTTGATCCGGCAAACAAACCACCGCTGGTAGCGGTGGTTTTTTTGTTTGCAAGCAGCAGA
TTACGCGCAGAAAAAAAGGATCTCAAGAAGATCCTTTGATCTTTTCTACGGGGTCTGACGCTCAGTGGAA
CGAAAACTCACGTTAAGGGATTTTGGTCATGAGATTATCAAAAAGGATCTTCACCTAGATCCTTTTAAAT
TAAAAATGAAGTTTTAAATCAATCTAAAGTATATATGAGTAAACTTGGTCTGACAGTTACCAATGCTTAA
TCAGTGAGGCACCTATCTCAGCGATCTGTCTATTTCGTTCATCCATAGTTGCCTGACTCCCCGTCGTGTA
GATAACTACGATACGGGAGGGCTTACCATCTGGCCCCAGTGCTGCAATGATACCGCGAGACCCACGCTCA
CCGGCTCCAGATTTATCAGCAATAAACCAGCCAGCCGGAAGGGCCGAGCGCAGAAGTGGTCCTGCAACTT
TATCCGCCTCCATCCAGTCTATTAATTGTTGCCGGGAAGCTAGAGTAAGTAGTTCGCCAGTTAATAGTTT
GCGCAACGTTGTTGCCATTGCTACAGGCATCGTGGTGTCACGCTCGTCGTTTGGTATGGCTTCATTCAGC
TCCGGTTCCCAACGATCAAGGCGAGTTACATGATCCCCCATGTTGTGCAAAAAAGCGGTTAGCTCCTTCG
GTCCTCCGATCGTTGTCAGAAGTAAGTTGGCCGCAGTGTTATCACTCATGGTTATGGCAGCACTGCATAA
TTCTCTTACTGTCATGCCATCCGTAAGATGCTTTTCTGTGACTGGTGAGTACTCAACCAAGTCATTCTGA
GAATAGTGTATGCGGCGACCGAGTTGCTCTTGCCCGGCGTCAATACGGGATAATACCGCGCCACATAGCA
GAACTTTAAAAGTGCTCATCATTGGAAAACGTTCTTCGGGGCGAAAACTCTCAAGGATCTTACCGCTGTT
GAGATCCAGTTCGATGTAACCCACTCGTGCACCCAACTGATCTTCAGCATCTTTTACTTTCACCAGCGTT
TCTGGGTGAGCAAAAACAGGAAGGCAAAATGCCGCAAAAAAGGGAATAAGGGCGACACGGAAATGTTGAA
TACTCATACTCTTCCTTTTTCAATATTATTGAAGCATTTATCAGGGTTATTGTCTCATGAGCGGATACAT
ATTTGAATGTATTTAGAAAAATAAACAAATAGGGGTTCCGCGCACATTTCCCCGAAAAGTGCCACCTGAC
Features (pLannotate 1.2.2; 18 found; start..end, strand, type, name):
     31..83      -  misc_feature   bom (fragment): basis of mobility region from pBR322
    245..574     +  promoter       SV40 promoter: SV40 enhancer and early promoter
    582..961     +  enhancer       CMV enhancer: human cytomegalovirus immediate early enhancer
    962..1161    +  promoter       CMV promoter: human cytomegalovirus (CMV) immediate early promoter
   1179..1359    +  LTR            5' LTR (truncated): truncated 5' long terminal repeat (LTR) from HIV-1
   1406..1531    +  misc_feature   HIV-1 Ψ: packaging signal of human immunodeficiency virus type 1
   1515..1853    +  CDS            HIV-1 gag (fragment): gag protein from human immunodeficiency virus 1; gag
   2028..2261    +  misc_feature   RRE: The Rev response element (RRE) of HIV-1 allows for Rev-dependent mRNA export from the nucleus to the cytoplasm.
   2638..2738    +  CDS            Rev (fragment): human immunodeficiency virus 1 (HIV-1) Rev protein; rev; enhances nuclear export of unspliced and incompletely spliced viral mRNAs
   2788..2905    +  misc_feature   cPPT/CTS: central polypurine tract and central termination sequence of HIV-1
   3042..3449    +  promoter       SFFV promoter: spleen focus-forming virus long terminal repeat (LTR) promoter
   3464..4963    +  CDS            gag (sequence partly withheld): GAG_HV1N5 - Experimental evidence at protein level: Swiss-Prot protein existence level 1. [p6-gag]: Plays a role in budding of the assembled particle by interacting with the host class E VPS proteins TSG101 and PDCD6IP/AIP1. From Human immunodeficiency virus type 1 group M subtype B (isolate NY5) (HIV-1).
   5013..5601    +  misc_feature   WPRE: woodchuck hepatitis virus posttranscriptional regulatory element
   5612..6112    +  CDS            nef (fragment): NEF_HV1LA - Experimental evidence at protein level: Swiss-Prot protein existence level 1. Extracellular Nef protein targets CD4(+) T-lymphocytes for apoptosis by interacting with CXCR4 surface receptors. From Human immunodeficiency virus type 1 group M subtype B (isolate Lai) (HIV-1).
   6119..6299    +  LTR            5' LTR (truncated): truncated 5' long terminal repeat (LTR) from HIV-1
   6370..6958    -  rep_origin     ori: high-copy-number ColE1/pMB1/pBR322/pUC origin of replication
   7129..7989    -  CDS            AmpR: β-lactamase; bla; confers resistance to ampicillin, carbenicillin, and related antibiotics
   7990..8094    -  promoter       AmpR promoter: bla
