>Addgene plasmid #101324 | pALPS gag | addgene full sequence | sequence record 194212 | Addgene NGS Result
GTCGACGGATCGGGAGATCTCCCGATCCCCTATGGTGCACTCTCAGTACAATCTGCTCTGATGCCGCATA
GTTAAGCCAGTATCTGCTCCCTGCTTGTGTGTTGGAGGTCGCTGAGTAGTGCGCGAGCAAAATTTAAGCT
ACAACAAGGCAAGGCTTGACCGACAATTGCATGAAGAATCTGCTTAGGGTTAGGCGTTTTGCGCTGCTTC
GCGATGTACGGGCCAGATATACGCGCTGTGGAATGTGTGTCAGTTAGGGTGTGGAAAGTCCCCAGGCTCC
CCAGCAGGCAGAAGTATGCAAAGCATGCATCTCAATTAGTCAGCAACCAGGTGTGGAAAGTCCCCAGGCT
CCCCAGCAGGCAGAAGTATGCAAAGCATGCATCTCAATTAGTCAGCAACCATAGTCCCGCCCCTAACTCC
GCCCATCCCGCCCCTAACTCCGCCCAGTTCCGCCCATTCTCCGCCCCATGGCTGACTAATTTTTTTTATT
TATGCAGAGGCCGAGGCCGCCTCTGCCTCTGAGCTATTCCAGAAGTAGTGAGGAGGCTTTTTTGGAGGCC
TAGGCTTTTGCAAAAAGCTCGCGTTGACATTGATTATTGACTAGTTATTAATAGTAATCAATTACGGGGT
CATTAGTTCATAGCCCATATATGGAGTTCCGCGTTACATAACTTACGGTAAATGGCCCGCCTGGCTGACC
GCCCAACGACCCCCGCCCATTGACGTCAATAATGACGTATGTTCCCATAGTAACGCCAATAGGGACTTTC
CATTGACGTCAATGGGTGGAGTATTTACGGTAAACTGCCCACTTGGCAGTACATCAAGTGTATCATATGC
CAAGTACGCCCCCTATTGACGTCAATGACGGTAAATGGCCCGCCTGGCATTATGCCCAGTACATGACCTT
ATGGGACTTTCCTACTTGGCAGTACATCTACGTATTAGTCATCGCTATTACCATGGTGATGCGGTTTTGG
CAGTACATCAATGGGCGTGGATAGCGGTTTGACTCACGGGGATTTCCAAGTCTCCACCCCATTGACGTCA
ATGGGAGTTTGTTTTGGCACCAAAATCAACGGGACTTTCCAAAATGTCGTAACAACTCCGCCCCATTGAC
GCAAATGGGCGGTAGGCGTGTACGGTGGGAGGTCTATATAAGCAGCGCGTTTTGCCTGTACTGGGTCTCT
CTGGTTAGACCAGATCTGAGCCTGGGAGCTCTCTGGCTAACTAGGGAACCCACTGCTTAAGCCTCAATAA
AGCTTGCCTTGAGTGCTTCAAGTAGTGTGTGCCCGTCTGTTGTGTGACTCTGGTAACTAGAGATCCCTCA
GACCCTTTTAGTCAGTGTGGAAAATCTCTAGCAGTGGCGCCCGAACAGGGACTTGAAAGCGAAAGGGAAA
CCAGAGGAGCTCTCTCGACGCAGGACTCGGCTTGCTGAAGCGCGCACGGCAAGAGGCGAGGGGCGGCGAC
TGGTGAGTACGCCAAAAATTTTGACTAGCGGAGGCTAGAAGGAGAGAGATGGGTGCGAGAGCGTCAGTAT
TAAGCGGGGGAGAATTAGATCGCGATGGGAAAAAATTCGGTTAAGGCCAGGGGGAAAGAAAAAATATAAA
TTAAAACATATAGTATGGGCAAGCAGGGAGCTAGAACGATTCGCAGTTAATCCTGGCCTGTTAGAAACAT
CAGAAGGCTGTAGACAAATACTGGGACAGCTACAACCATCCCTTCAGACAGGATCAGAAGAACTTAGATC
ATTATATAATACAGTAGCAACCCTCTATTGTGTGCATCAAAGGATAGAGATAAAAGACACCAAGGAAGCT
TTAGACAAGATAGAGGAAGAGCAAAACAAAAGTAAGACCACCGCACAGCAAGCGGCCGGCCGCTGATCTT
CAGACCTGGAGGAGGAGATATGAGGGACAATTGGAGAAGTGAATTATATAAATATAAAGTAGTAAAAATT
GAACCATTAGGAGTAGCACCCACCAAGGCAAAGAGAAGAGTGGTGCAGAGAGAAAAAAGAGCAGTGGGAA
TAGGAGCTTTGTTCCTTGGGTTCTTGGGAGCAGCAGGAAGCACTATGGGCGCAGCGTCAATGACGCTGAC
GGTACAGGCCAGACAATTATTGTCTGGTATAGTGCAGCAGCAGAACAATTTGCTGAGGGCTATTGAGGCG
CAACAGCATCTGTTGCAACTCACAGTCTGGGGCATCAAGCAGCTCCAGGCAAGAATCCTGGCTGTGGAAA
GATACCTAAAGGATCAACAGCTCCTGGGGATTTGGGGTTGCTCTGGAAAACTCATTTGCACCACTGCTGT
GCCTTGGAATGCTAGTTGGAGTAATAAATCTCTGGAACAGATTTGGAATCACACGACCTGGATGGAGTGG
GACAGAGAAATTAACAATTACACAAGCTTAATACACTCCTTAATTGAAGAATCGCAAAACCAGCAAGAAA
AGAATGAACAAGAATTATTGGAATTAGATAAATGGGCAAGTTTGTGGAATTGGTTTAACATAACAAATTG
GCTGTGGTATATAAAATTATTCATAATGATAGTAGGAGGCTTGGTAGGTTTAAGAATAGTTTTTGCTGTA
CTTTCTATAGTGAATAGAGTTAGGCAGGGATATTCACCATTATCGTTTCAGACCCACCTCCCAACCCCGA
GGGGACCCGACAGGCCCGAAGGAATAGAAGAAGAAGGTGGAGAGAGAGACAGAGACAGATCCATTCGATT
AGTGAACGGATCGGCACTGCGTGCGCCAATTCTGCAGACAAATGGCAGTATTCATCCACAATTTTAAAAG
AAAAGGGGGGATTGGGGGGTACAGTGCAGGGGAAAGAATAGTAGACATAATAGCAACAGACATACAAACT
AAAGAATTACAAAAACAAATTACAAAAATTCAAAATTTTCGGGTTTATTACAGGGACAGCAGAGATCCAG
TTTGGTTAATTAACTGCAGCCCCGATAAAATAAAAGATTTTATTTAGTCTCCAGAAAAAGGGGGGAATGA
AAGACCCCACCTGTAGGTTTGGCAAGCTAGCTGCAGTAACGCCATTTTGCAAGGCATGGAAAAATACCAA
ACCAAGAATAGAGAAGTTCAGATCAAGGGCGGGTACATGAAAATAGCTAACGTTGGGCCAAACAGGATAT
CTGCGGTGAGCAGTTTCGGCCCCGGCCCGGGGCCAAGAACAGATGGTCACCGCAGTTTCGGCCCCGGCCC
GAGGCCAAGAACAGATGGTCCCCAGATATGGCCCAACCCTCAGCAGTTTCTTAAGACCCATCAGATGTTT
CCAGGCTCCCCCAAGGACCTGAAATGACCCTGCGCCTTATTTGAATTAACCAATCAGCCTGCTTCTCGCT
TCTGTTCGCGCGCTTCTGCTTCCCGAGCTCTATAAAAGAGCTCACAACCCCTCACTCGGCGCGCCAGTCC
TCCGACAGACTGAGTCGCCCGGGGGTCTAGAGCCGCCATGGGGGCAAGGGCAAGCGTGCTGAGCGGGGGG
GAGCTGGACAAATGGGAGAAAATCCGGCTGAGACCTGGAGGCAAGAAACAGTATAAACTGAAGCACATCG
TGTGGGCTAGCAGAGAACTGGAGAGGTTCGCAGTCAACCCCGGCCTGCTGGAAACATCCGAGGGATGCCG
ACAGATTCTGGGGCAGCTGCAGCCTTCCCTGCAGACTGGATCCGAGGAACTGCGCAGTCTGTACAACACA
ATCGCCGTGCTGTATTGCGTGCATCAGCGGATTGACGTGAAAGATACCAAGGAGGCTCTGGACAAAATCG
AGGAAGAGCAGAATAAGTCCAAGAAAAAGGCACAGCAGGCGGCCGCAGATACAGGGAACAATAGCCAGGT
GTCCCAGAACTAC
[693 nt withheld, positions 3864-4556]
GCTGAGGCAATGAGCCAGGTCACCAATCCAGCCACAATCATGATTCAGAAGGGCAACTTCCGGAACCAGC
GCAAAACCGTGAAGTGCTTTAACTGTGGCAAAGAGGGGCATATCGCAAAGAATTGCAGGGCCCCTCGGAA
AAAGGGATGCTGGAAATGTGGAAAGGAAGGCCACCAGATGAAGGACTGTACTGAGAGACAGGCTAACTTC
CTGGGCAAAATTTGGCCCTCCCATAAGGGGAGACCCGGGAATTTTCTGCAGAGCCGGCCTGAGCCAACCG
CACCACCCGAAGAGAGTTTCAGGTTTGGCGAAGAGACTACCACACCATCACAGAAACAGGAACCCATCGA
CAAGGAGCTGTATCCTCTGGCAAGTCTGCGAAGCCTGTTTGGAAGCGACCCCTCATCTCAGTAAGAATTC
ACGCGTATCGATACCGGTGGCCCCTGGGGCCGCGATCGCTAATCAACCTCTGGATTACAAAATTTGTGAA
AGATTGACTGGTATTCTTAACTATGTTGCTCCTTTTACGCTATGTGGATACGCTGCTTTAATGCCTTTGT
ATCATGCTATTGCTTCCCGTATGGCTTTCATTTTCTCCTCCTTGTATAAATCCTGGTTGCTGTCTCTTTA
TGAGGAGTTGTGGCCCGTTGTCAGGCAACGTGGCGTGGTGTGCACTGTGTTTGCTGACGCAACCCCCACT
GGTTGGGGCATTGCCACCACCTGTCAGCTCCTTTCCGGGACTTTCGCTTTCCCCCTCCCTATTGCCACGG
CGGAACTCATCGCCGCCTGCCTTGCCCGCTGCTGGACAGGGGCTCGGCTGTTGGGCACTGACAATTCCGT
GGTGTTGTCGGGGAAGCTGACGTCCTTTCCATGGCTGCTCGCCTGTGTTGCCACCTGGATTCTGCGCGGG
ACGTCCTTCTGCTACGTCCCTTCGGCCCTCAATCCAGCGGACCTTCCTTCCCGCGGCCTGCTGCCGGCTC
TGCGGCCTCTTCCGCGTCTTCGCCTTCGCCCTCAGACGAGTCGGATCTCCCTTTGGGCCGCCTCCCCGCT
TAATCGCGTCGAGACCTAGAAAAACATGGAGCAATCACAAGTAGCAATACAGCAGCTACCAATGCTGATT
GTGCCTGGCTAGAAGCACAAGAGGAGGAGGAGGTGGGTTTTCCAGTCACACCTCAGGTACCTTTAAGACC
AATGACTTACAAGGCAGCTGTAGATCTTAGCCACTTTTTAAAAGAAAAGGGGGGACTGGAAGGGCTAATT
CACTCCCAACGAAGACAAGATATCCTTGATCTGTGGATCTACCACACACAAGGCTACTTCCCTGATTGGC
AGAACTACACACCAGGGCCAGGGATCAGATATCCACTGACCTTTGGATGGTGCTACAAGCTAGTACCAGT
TGAGCAAGAGAAGGTAGAAGAAGCCAATGAAGGAGAGAACACCCGCTTGTTACACCCTGTGAGCCTGCAT
GGGATGGATGACCCGGAGAGAGAAGTATTAGAGTGGAGGTTTGACAGCCGCCTAGCATTTCATCACATGG
CCCGAGAGCTGCATCCGGACTGTACTGGGTCTCTCTGGTTAGACCAGATCTGAGCCTGGGAGCTCTCTGG
CTAACTAGGGAACCCACTGCTTAAGCCTCAATAAAGCTTGCCTTGAGTGCTTCAAGTAGTGTGTGCCCGT
CTGTTGTGTGACTCTGGTAACTAGAGATCCCTCAGACCCTTTTAGTCAGTGTGGAAAATCTCTAGCAGGG
CCCGTTTCATGTGAGCAAAAGGCCAGCAAAAGGCCAGGAACCGTAAAAAGGCCGCGTTGCTGGCGTTTTT
CCATAGGCTCCGCCCCCCTGACGAGCATCACAAAAATCGACGCTCAAGTCAGAGGTGGCGAAACCCGACA
GGACTATAAAGATACCAGGCGTTTCCCCCTGGAAGCTCCCTCGTGCGCTCTCCTGTTCCGACCCTGCCGC
TTACCGGATACCTGTCCGCCTTTCTCCCTTCGGGAAGCGTGGCGCTTTCTCATAGCTCACGCTGTAGGTA
TCTCAGTTCGGTGTAGGTCGTTCGCTCCAAGCTGGGCTGTGTGCACGAACCCCCCGTTCAGCCCGACCGC
TGCGCCTTATCCGGTAACTATCGTCTTGAGTCCAACCCGGTAAGACACGACTTATCGCCACTGGCAGCAG
CCACTGGTAACAGGATTAGCAGAGCGAGGTATGTAGGCGGTGCTACAGAGTTCTTGAAGTGGTGGCCTAA
CTACGGCTACACTAGAAGAACAGTATTTGGTATCTGCGCTCTGCTGAAGCCAGTTACCTTCGGAAAAAGA
GTTGGTAGCTCTTGATCCGGCAAACAAACCACCGCTGGTAGCGGTGGTTTTTTTGTTTGCAAGCAGCAGA
TTACGCGCAGAAAAAAAGGATCTCAAGAAGATCCTTTGATCTTTTCTACGGGGTCTGACGCTCAGTGGAA
CGAAAACTCACGTTAAGGGATTTTGGTCATGAGATTATCAAAAAGGATCTTCACCTAGATCCTTTTAAAT
TAAAAATGAAGTTTTAAATCAATCTAAAGTATATATGAGTAAACTTGGTCTGACAGTTACCAATGCTTAA
TCAGTGAGGCACCTATCTCAGCGATCTGTCTATTTCGTTCATCCATAGTTGCCTGACTCCCCGTCGTGTA
GATAACTACGATACGGGAGGGCTTACCATCTGGCCCCAGTGCTGCAATGATACCGCGAGACCCACGCTCA
CCGGCTCCAGATTTATCAGCAATAAACCAGCCAGCCGGAAGGGCCGAGCGCAGAAGTGGTCCTGCAACTT
TATCCGCCTCCATCCAGTCTATTAATTGTTGCCGGGAAGCTAGAGTAAGTAGTTCGCCAGTTAATAGTTT
GCGCAACGTTGTTGCCATTGCTACAGGCATCGTGGTGTCACGCTCGTCGTTTGGTATGGCTTCATTCAGC
TCCGGTTCCCAACGATCAAGGCGAGTTACATGATCCCCCATGTTGTGCAAAAAAGCGGTTAGCTCCTTCG
GTCCTCCGATCGTTGTCAGAAGTAAGTTGGCCGCAGTGTTATCACTCATGGTTATGGCAGCACTGCATAA
TTCTCTTACTGTCATGCCATCCGTAAGATGCTTTTCTGTGACTGGTGAGTACTCAACCAAGTCATTCTGA
GAATAGTGTATGCGGCGACCGAGTTGCTCTTGCCCGGCGTCAATACGGGATAATACCGCGCCACATAGCA
GAACTTTAAAAGTGCTCATCATTGGAAAACGTTCTTCGGGGCGAAAACTCTCAAGGATCTTACCGCTGTT
GAGATCCAGTTCGATGTAACCCACTCGTGCACCCAACTGATCTTCAGCATCTTTTACTTTCACCAGCGTT
TCTGGGTGAGCAAAAACAGGAAGGCAAAATGCCGCAAAAAAGGGAATAAGGGCGACACGGAAATGTTGAA
TACTCATACTCTTCCTTTTTCAATATTATTGAAGCATTTATCAGGGTTATTGTCTCATGAGCGGATACAT
ATTTGAATGTATTTAGAAAAATAAACAAATAGGGGTTCCGCGCACATTTCCCCGAAAAGTGCCACCTGAC
Features (pLannotate 1.2.2; 18 found; start..end, strand, type, name):
     31..83      -  misc_feature   bom (fragment): basis of mobility region from pBR322
    245..574     +  promoter       SV40 promoter: SV40 enhancer and early promoter
    586..965     +  enhancer       CMV enhancer: human cytomegalovirus immediate early enhancer
    966..1165    +  promoter       CMV promoter: human cytomegalovirus (CMV) immediate early promoter
   1183..1363    +  LTR            5' LTR (truncated): truncated 5' long terminal repeat (LTR) from HIV-1
   1410..1535    +  misc_feature   HIV-1 Ψ: packaging signal of human immunodeficiency virus type 1
   1519..1857    +  CDS            HIV-1 gag (fragment): gag protein from human immunodeficiency virus 1; gag
   2032..2265    +  misc_feature   RRE: The Rev response element (RRE) of HIV-1 allows for Rev-dependent mRNA export from the nucleus to the cytoplasm.
   2642..2742    +  CDS            Rev (fragment): human immunodeficiency virus 1 (HIV-1) Rev protein; rev; enhances nuclear export of unspliced and incompletely spliced viral mRNAs
   2792..2909    +  misc_feature   cPPT/CTS: central polypurine tract and central termination sequence of HIV-1
   3046..3453    +  promoter       SFFV promoter: spleen focus-forming virus long terminal repeat (LTR) promoter
   3468..4967    +  CDS            gag (sequence partly withheld): GAG_HV1N5 - Experimental evidence at protein level: Swiss-Prot protein existence level 1. [p6-gag]: Plays a role in budding of the assembled particle by interacting with the host class E VPS proteins TSG101 and PDCD6IP/AIP1. From Human immunodeficiency virus type 1 group M subtype B (isolate NY5) (HIV-1).
   5017..5605    +  misc_feature   WPRE: woodchuck hepatitis virus posttranscriptional regulatory element
   5616..6116    +  CDS            nef (fragment): NEF_HV1LA - Experimental evidence at protein level: Swiss-Prot protein existence level 1. Extracellular Nef protein targets CD4(+) T-lymphocytes for apoptosis by interacting with CXCR4 surface receptors. From Human immunodeficiency virus type 1 group M subtype B (isolate Lai) (HIV-1).
   6123..6303    +  LTR            5' LTR (truncated): truncated 5' long terminal repeat (LTR) from HIV-1
   6374..6962    -  rep_origin     ori: high-copy-number ColE1/pMB1/pBR322/pUC origin of replication
   7133..7993    -  CDS            AmpR: β-lactamase; bla; confers resistance to ampicillin, carbenicillin, and related antibiotics
   7994..8098    -  promoter       AmpR promoter: bla
