[The description below was written by a language model from this plasmid's Addgene catalogue record and pLannotate feature annotations shown in this document.]
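Description:
pALPS gag is an HIV-1-based lentiviral transfer vector built on the pALPS backbone that delivers a codon-optimized gag open reading frame from the NL4-3 strain into mammalian cells. In bacteria it is maintained through a high-copy ColE1/pUC-type origin and selected with ampicillin via the β-lactamase gene and its native promoter. A fragment of the pBR322 bom region and an SV40 enhancer/early promoter element are also annotated in the backbone. Two sequence records (about 8.1 kb each, one from the depositor and one from repository sequencing) give the same 18 features in the same order, offset by only a few nucleotides.

The vector genome is transcribed in producer cells from a CMV enhancer/promoter fused to a truncated 5' LTR, an arrangement that typically makes genomic RNA production Tat-independent. Downstream lie the Ψ packaging signal with the adjoining short gag fragment, the Rev response element for Rev-dependent nuclear export, and the cPPT/CTS, which aids nuclear import of the reverse-transcribed genome. The internal expression cassette uses the SFFV LTR promoter, which is strongly active in haematopoietic cells, to drive the full-length gag coding sequence, followed by a WPRE to enhance transcript stability and expression. A nef fragment and a truncated LTR close the viral region. No selectable marker or reporter for mammalian cells is annotated. Because codon optimization generally makes Gag expression independent of Rev and the RRE, the construct allows Gag protein to be expressed on its own, apart from the rest of the provirus. The associated publication concerns innate immune activation by HIV-1 intron-containing RNA, though the record does not state this construct's exact role in that work.
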