Addgene plasmid #101324: pALPS gag
Purpose: Encodes codon optimized NL4-3 gag
Depositing lab: Jeremy Luban. Depositing organization: University of Massachusetts, Worcester. Publication: Intron-containing RNA from the HIV-1 provirus activates type I interferon and inflammatory cytokines. McCauley SM, Kim K, Nowosielska A, Dauphin A, Yurkovetskiy L, Diehl WE, Luban J. Nat Commun. 2018 Dec 13;9(1):5305. doi: 10.1038/s41467-018-07753-2. PubMed 30546110.
Backbone
  Vector backbone: pALPS
  Vector type: Lentiviral
Growth in bacteria
  Bacterial resistance: Ampicillin, 100 μg/mL
  Growth temperature: 30°C
  Growth strain: NEB Stable
  Copy number: High Copy
Gene/Insert
  Gene/Insert name: NL4-3 gag
  Cloning method: Restriction Enzyme; 5′ cloning site unknown (unknown if destroyed); 3′ cloning site unknown (unknown if destroyed)
  Sequencing primers: 5′ unknown
Terms and licenses: Academic/Nonprofit Terms; Industry Terms: Not Available to Industry
How to cite: pALPS gag was a gift from Jeremy Luban (Addgene plasmid # 101324 ; http://n2t.net/addgene:101324 ; RRID:Addgene_101324)
